>Addgene plasmid #57907 | mKO2-Zyxin-6 | depositor partial sequence | sequence record 89057 | insert sequence
GACTCAGATCTCGAGCTCAAGCTTCGAATTCCATGGCGGCCCCCCGCCCGTCTCCCGCGATCCCCGTTTC
GGTCTCGGCTCCGGCTTTTTACGCCCCGCAGAAGAAGTTCGGCCCTGTGGTGGCCCCAAAGCCCAAAGTG
AATCCCTTCCGGCCCAGGGACAGCGAGCCTCCCCCGGCACCCGGGGCCCAGCGCGCACAGATGGGCCGGG
TGGGCGATATTCCCCCGCCGCCCCCGGAAGACTTTCCCCTGCCTCCACCTCCCCTTGCTGGGGATGGCGA
CGATGCAGAGGGTGCTCTGGGAGGTGCCTTCCCGCCGCCCCCTCCCCCGATCGAGGAATCATTTCCCCCT
GCGCCTCTGGAGGAGGAGATCTTCCCTTCCCCGCCGCCTCCTCCGGAGGAGGAGGGAGGGCCTGAGGCCC
CCATACCGCCCCCACCACAGCCCAGGGAGAAGGTGAGCAGTATTGATTTGGAGATCGACTCTCTGTCCTC
ACTGCTGGATGACATGACCAAGAATGATCCTTTCAAAGCCCGGGTGTCATCTGGATATGTGCCCCCACCA
GTGGCCACTCCATTCAGTTCCAAGTCCAGTACCAAGCCTGCAGCCGGGGGCACAGCACCCCTGCCTCCTT
GGAAGTCCCCTTCCAGCTCCCAGCCTCTGCCCCAGGTTCCGGCTCCGGCTCAGAGCCAGACACAGTTCCA
TGTTCAGCCCCAGCCCCAGCCCAAGCCTCAGGTCCAACTCCATGTCCAGTCCCAGACCCAGCCTGTGTCT
TTGGCTAACACCCAGCCCCGAGGGCCCCCAGCCTCATCTCCGGCTCCAGCCCCTAAGTTTTCTCCAGTGA
CTCCTAAGTTTACTCCTGTGGCTTCCAAGTTCAGTCCTGGAGCCCCAGGTGGATCTGGGTCACAACCAAA
TCAAAAATTGGGGCACCCCGAAGCTCTTTCTGCTGGCACAGGCTCCCCTCAACCTCCCAGCTTCACCTAT
GCCCAGCAGAGGGAGAAGCCCCGAGTGCAGGAGAAGCAGCACCCCGTGCCCCCACCGGCTCAGAACCAAA
ACCAGGTGCGCTCCCCTGGGGCCCCAGGGCCCCTGACTCTGAAGGAGGTGGAGGAGCTGGAGCAGCTGAC
CCAGCAGCTAATGCAGGACATGGAGCATCCTCAGAGGCAGAATGTGGCTGTCAACGAACTCTGCGGCCGA
TGCCATCAACCCCTGGCCCGGGCGCAGCCAGCCGTCCGCGCTCTAGGGCAGCTGTTCCACATCGCCTGCT
TCACCTGCCACCAGTGTGCGCAGCAGCTCCAGGGCCAGCAGTTCTACAGTCTGGAGGGGGCGCCGTACTG
CGAGGGCTGTTACACTGACACCCTGGAGAAGTGTAACACCTGCGGGGAGCCCATCACTGACCGCATGCTG
AGGGCCACGGGCAAGGCCTATCACCCGCACTGCTTCACCTGTGTGGTCTGCGCCCGCCCCCTGGAGGGCA
CCTCCTTCATCGTGGACCAGGCCAACCGGCCCCACTGTGTCCCCGACTACCACAAGCAGTACGCCCCGAG
GTGCTCCGTCTGCTCTGAGCCCATCATGCCTGAGCCTGGCCGAGATGAGACTGTGCGAGTGGTCGCCCTG
GACAAGAACTTCCACATGAAGTGTTACAAGTGTGAGGACTGCGGGAAGCCCCTGTCGATTGAGGCAGATG
ACAATGGCTGCTTCCCCCTGGACGGTCACGTGCTCTGTCGGAAGTGCCACACTGCTAGAGCCCAGACGGA
TCCACCGGTCGCCACCATGGTGAGTGTGATTAAACCAGAGATGAAGATGAGGTACTACATGGACGGCTCC
GTCAATGGGCATGAGTTCACAATTGAAGGTGAAGGCACAGGCAGACCTTACGAGGGACATCAAGAGATGA
CACTACGCGTCACAATGGCCGAGGGCGGGCCAATGCCTTTCGCGTTTGACTTAGTGTCACACGTGTTCTG
TTACGGCCACAGAGTATTTACTAAATATCCAGAAGAGATACCAGACTATTTCAAACAAGCATTTCCTGAA
GGCCTGTCATGGGAAAGGTCGTTGGAGTTCGAAGATGGTGGGTCCGCTTCAGTCAGTGCGCATATAAGCC
TTAGAGGAAACACCTTCTACCACAAATCCAAATTTACTGGGGTTAACTTTCCTGCCGATGGTCCTATCAT
GCAAAACCAAAGTGTTGATTGGGAGCCATCAACCGAGAAAATTACTGCCAGCGACGGAGTTCTGAAGGGT
GATGTTACGATGTACCTAAAACTTGAAGGAGGCGGCAATCACAAATGCCAAATGAAGACTACTTACAAGG
CGGCAAAAGAGATTCTTGAAATGCCAGGAGACCATTACATCGGCCATCGCCTCGTCAGGAAAACCGAAGG
CAACATTACTGAGCAGGTAGAAGATGCAGTAGCTCATAGCTAAGCGGCCGCGACTCTAGATCATAATCAG
CCATACCACATTGAGA
