[The description below was written by a language model from this plasmid's Addgene catalogue record.]
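Description:
mKO2-Zyxin-6 is a mammalian expression plasmid that produces human zyxin (ZYX) fused to the orange fluorescent protein mKO2 (monomeric Kusabira Orange 2). It is built on an mKO2 fluorescent-protein vector backbone of about 4.75 kb without the insert. The fusion is driven by the CMV promoter, a strong constitutive promoter in most mammalian cell lines. The listed 3′ sequencing primer anneals in an SV40 polyadenylation region, which suggests that the transcript is terminated by an SV40 polyA signal. The plasmid is maintained in bacteria as a high-copy construct under kanamycin selection. It also carries a neomycin resistance marker, so stably transfected mammalian cells can be selected with G418.

Zyxin is a LIM-domain protein that concentrates at focal adhesions, and the record gives focal adhesions as the intended localization of the fusion. The construct therefore serves as a fluorescent marker for imaging these cell–matrix attachment sites in transfected cells. The fluorophore is recorded with excitation at 551 nm and emission at 565 nm, which places it in the orange range and should make it suitable for combining with spectrally distinct labels such as green or far-red ones.

The record does not state the orientation of the tag relative to zyxin. The "6" in the name may refer to the length of the linker between the two proteins, but the record does not confirm this. The cloning method is listed as unknown, and no feature table was provided, so details such as the replication origin and exact junctions cannot be described here.
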