Addgene plasmid #57907: mKO2-Zyxin-6
Purpose: Localization: Focal Adhesions, Excitation: 551, Emission: 565
Depositing lab: Michael Davidson. Depositing organization: Florida State University, Tallahassee.
Backbone
  Vector backbone: mKO2
  Backbone size w/o insert (bp): 4750
  Vector type: Mammalian Expression
  Selectable markers: Neomycin (select with G418)
Growth in bacteria
  Bacterial resistance: Kanamycin, 50 μg/mL
  Growth temperature: 37°C
  Growth strain: DH5alpha
  Copy number: High Copy
Gene/Insert
  Gene/Insert name: Zyxin (alt name: NM_003461)
  Species: H. sapiens (human)
  Entrez Gene: ZYX (a.k.a. ESP-2, HED-2)
  Promoter: CMV
  Tag / fusion protein: mKO2
  Cloning method: Unknown
  Sequencing primers: 5′ CMV-F; 3′ SV40pA-R
Terms and licenses: Academic/Nonprofit Terms; Industry Terms: Not Available to Industry
Depositor comments: . Excitation = 551; Emission = 565
How to cite: mKO2-Zyxin-6 was a gift from Michael Davidson (Addgene plasmid # 57907 ; http://n2t.net/addgene:57907 ; RRID:Addgene_57907)
